>Addgene plasmid #33082 | pCMV-Flag-YAP-4SA(S127) | addgene partial sequence | sequence record 41677 | CMV-F 5'-CGCAAATGGGCGGTAGGCGTG-3'
GAGCTCGTTTAGTGACCGTCAGAATTGATCTACCATGGACTACAAAGACGATGACGACAAGCTTGCGGCC
GCGAATTCAAGCTTAGCCACCATGGACTACAAAGACGATGACGATAAAGCAAGGCTCGAATCGGTACCTA
AGGATCCCGGGCAGCAGCCGCCGCCTCAACCGGCCCCCCAGGGCCAAGGGCAGCCGCCTTCGCAGCCCCC
GCAGGGGCAGGGCCCGCCGTCCGGACCCGGGCAACCGGCACCCGCGGCGACCCAGGCGGCGCCGCAGGCA
CCCCCCGCCGGGCATCAGATCGTGCACGTCCGCGGGGACGCGGAGACCGACCTGGAGGCGCTCTTCAACG
CCGTCATGAACCCCAAGACGGCCAACGTGCCCCAGACCGTGCCCATGAGGCTCCGGAAGCTGCCCGACTC
CTTCTTCAAGCCGCCGGAGCCCAAATCCCACTCCCGACAGGCCGCTACTGATGCAGGCACTGCAGGAGCC
CTGACTCCACAGCATGTTCGAGCTCATTCCTCTCCAGCTTCTCTGCAGTTGGGAGCTGTTTCTCCTGGGA
CACTGACCCCCACTGGAGTAGTCTCTGGCCCAGCAGCTACACCCACAGCTCAGCATCTTCGACAGGCTGC
TTTTGAGATACCTGATGATGTACCTCTGCCAGCAGGTTGGGAGATGGCAAAGACATCTTCTGGTCAGAGA
TACTTCTTAAATCACATCGATCAGACAACAACATGGCAGGA
