>Addgene plasmid #33082 | pCMV-Flag-YAP-4SA(S127) | addgene partial sequence | sequence record 41678 | hGH-pA-R 5'-CCAGCTTGGTTCCCAATAGA-3'
GCTCCACTGCCCTGCTCCATACCACCCCCCTCCACCCCATAATATTATAGAAGGACACCTAGTCAGACAA
AATGATGCAACTTAATTTTATTAGGACAAGGCTGGTGGGCACTGGAGTGGCAACTTCCAGGGCCAGGAGA
GGCACTGGGGAGGGGTCACAGGGATGCCACCCGGGATCCTCTAGACTCGAGCGGCCGCCACTGTGCTGGA
TATCTGCAGAATTCAGTCTGCCTGAGGGCTCTATAACCATGTAAGAAAGCTTTCTTTATCTAGCTTGGTG
GCAGCCAAAACAGACTCCATGTCATTAAGGATGTCAGAACTCAAAGCTTCCTGCAGACTTGGCATCAGCT
CCTCTCCTTCTATGTTCATTCCATCTCCTTCCAGTGTTCCAAGGTCCACATTTGTCCCAGGAATGGCTTC
AAGGTAGTCTGGGAAACGGTTCTGCTGTGAGGGCAGGGTGCTTTGGTTGATAGTATCACCTGTATCCATC
TCATCCACACTGTTCAGGAAGTCATCTGGGGTTCGAGGGACACTGTAGCTGCTCATGCTTAGTCCACTGT
CTGTAGCCTCATCTCGAGAGTGATAGGTGCCACTGTTAAGGAAAGGATCTGAGCTATTGGTCGTCATTGT
TCTCAATTCCTGAGACATCCCGGGAGAAGACACTGGATTTTGAGTCCCACCATCCTGCTCCAGTGTTGGT
AACTGGCTACGCAGGGCTAACTCCTGCCGAAGCAGTTCTTGCTGTTTCAGCCGCAGCCTCTCCTTCTCCA
TCTGCAGTTGCTGCA
