[The description below was written by a language model from this plasmid's Addgene catalogue record.]
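Description:
pCMV-Flag-YAP-4SA(S127) is a mammalian expression plasmid built on a pCMV backbone of roughly 5 kb, carrying a mutant form of human YAP (YAP1), the transcriptional co-activator regulated by the Hippo pathway. It is propagated in E. coli under ampicillin selection. The record does not state the origin of replication or copy number, and no mammalian selection marker is listed. Expression in mammalian cells is driven by the CMV promoter, a strong constitutive viral promoter suited to transient transfection. The listed 3′ sequencing primer suggests that a human growth hormone polyadenylation signal lies downstream of the insert, although this element is not otherwise recorded.

The YAP open reading frame carries an N-terminal Flag epitope, allowing detection and immunoprecipitation with anti-Flag antibodies. Four serines are replaced by alanine (S61A, S109A, S164A and S381A), which prevents phosphorylation at those positions. The "(S127)" in the name implies that serine 127 is left intact, so that it is the one remaining site among the set of serines studied as Lats kinase targets. This reading comes from the name and the mutation list rather than from an explicit statement in the record. The depositor notes an additional S163A change introduced during alanine-scanning mutagenesis and reports that it does not affect function.

The associated work concerns coordinated phosphorylation of YAP by Lats and CK1 and its effect on YAP stability through the SCF(β-TRCP) ubiquitin ligase. The construct is therefore suited to dissecting how individual phosphorylation sites contribute to YAP regulation, localisation and degradation. The cloning sites used to insert YAP are not recorded.
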