Addgene plasmid #33082: pCMV-Flag-YAP-4SA(S127)
Depositing lab: Kunliang Guan. Depositing organization: University of California, San Diego (UCSD). Publication: A coordinated phosphorylation by Lats and CK1 regulates YAP stability through SCF(beta-TRCP). Zhao B, Li L, Tumaneng K, Wang CY, Guan KL. Genes Dev. 2010 Jan 1. 24(1):72-85. 10.1101/gad.1843810 PubMed 20048001.
Backbone
  Vector backbone: pCMV
  Backbone size w/o insert (bp): 5000
  Vector type: Mammalian Expression
Growth in bacteria
  Bacterial resistance: Ampicillin, 100 μg/mL
  Growth temperature: 37°C
  Growth strain: DH5alpha
  Copy number: Unknown
Gene/Insert
  Gene/Insert name: YAP
  Species: H. sapiens (human)
  Mutation: S61A, S109A, S164A, S381A
  Entrez Gene: YAP1 (a.k.a. COB1, YAP, YAP-1, YAP2, YAP65, YKI)
  Promoter: CMV
  Tag / fusion protein: Flag (N terminal on insert)
  Cloning method: Restriction Enzyme; 5′ cloning site NA (unknown if destroyed); 3′ cloning site NA (unknown if destroyed)
  Sequencing primers: 5′ CMV-F; 3′ hGH-pA-R
Terms and licenses: Academic/Nonprofit Terms; Industry Terms: Not Available to Industry
Depositor comments: From Depositor: S163A is also present due to alanine scanning mutagenesis. However, it is not important and does not alter plasmid function.
How to cite: pCMV-Flag-YAP-4SA(S127) was a gift from Kunliang Guan (Addgene plasmid # 33082 ; http://n2t.net/addgene:33082 ; RRID:Addgene_33082)
